Addgene plasmid #90363: pLminP_Luc2P_RE21
Purpose: p53 - Apoptosis gene reporter
Depositing lab: Ramnik Xavier. Depositing organization: Broad Institute. Publication: Simultaneous Pathway Activity Inference and Gene Expression Analysis Using RNA Sequencing. O'Connell DJ, Kolde R, Sooknah M, Graham DB, Sundberg TB, Latorre IJ, Mikkelsen TS, Xavier RJ. Cell Syst. 2016 May 25;2(5):323-34. doi: 10.1016/j.cels.2016.04.011. Epub 2016 May 19. PubMed 27211859.
Backbone
  Vector backbone: pLenti7.3
  Backbone manufacturer: Thermo Fisher
  Backbone size w/o insert (bp): 7251
  Total vector size (bp): 9293
  Vector type: Lentiviral
  Selectable markers: eGFP
Growth in bacteria
  Bacterial resistance: Ampicillin, 100 μg/mL
  Growth temperature: 37°C
  Growth strain: NEB Stable
  Copy number: High Copy
Gene/Insert
  Gene/Insert name: Firefly luciferase (alt name: Luc2P)
  Species: P. pyralis
  Insert size (bp): 1776
  Promoter: p53
  Cloning method: Gibson Cloning
  Sequencing primers: 5′ GGTACAGTGCAGGGGAAAGA
Resource information
  A portion of this plasmid was derived from a plasmid made by: pGL4.29 reporter vector (Promega)
Terms and licenses: Academic/Nonprofit Terms; Industry Terms: Not Available to Industry
How to cite: pLminP_Luc2P_RE21 was a gift from Ramnik Xavier (Addgene plasmid # 90363 ; http://n2t.net/addgene:90363 ; RRID:Addgene_90363)
