[The description below was written by a language model from this plasmid's Addgene catalogue record and pLannotate feature annotations shown in this document.]
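Description:
pLminP_Luc2P_RE21 is a lentiviral transcriptional reporter built on the pLenti7.3 backbone and designed to read out p53/apoptosis pathway activity. It is a third-generation-style, self-inactivating HIV-1 transfer vector. An RSV promoter fused to a truncated 5' LTR drives genomic RNA production in packaging cells. This is followed by the Ψ packaging signal with a gag fragment, the Rev response element for Rev-dependent nuclear export, the cPPT/CTS, and a ΔU3 3' LTR that inactivates LTR promoter activity after integration. In bacteria the plasmid is maintained by a high-copy ColE1/pUC origin and selected with ampicillin resistance. The backbone also carries an f1 origin, an SV40 origin and poly(A) signal, and residual lac and T7/T3 promoter elements.

The reporter cassette sits downstream of the cPPT. A minimal TATA-box promoter (minP) with low basal activity drives the synthetic luc2 firefly luciferase fused to an hPEST degradation sequence (Luc2P), a part derived from a pGL4.29 reporter vector. The record lists the promoter as p53, implying that p53 response elements lie upstream of minP, although the feature table does not annotate them as a distinct feature. The PEST sequence shortens luciferase half-life, so the signal tracks changes in transcription more closely. A WPRE follows the reporter to enhance transcript expression. A separate SV40 promoter then drives Emerald GFP, which serves as a constitutive marker for identifying or sorting transduced cells in place of drug selection.

The sequenced record is slightly shorter (9,214 nt) than the catalogued total size of 9,293 bp. The construct appears to belong to a set of response-element reporters used to infer pathway activity in transduced mammalian cells.
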