Features (pLannotate 1.2.2; 28 found; start..end, strand, type, name):
      3..229     +  promoter       RSV promoter: Rous sarcoma virus enhancer/promoter
    230..410     +  LTR            5' LTR (truncated): truncated 5' long terminal repeat (LTR) from HIV-1
    457..582     +  misc_feature   HIV-1 Ψ: packaging signal of human immunodeficiency virus type 1
    566..929     +  CDS            HIV-1 gag (fragment): gag protein from human immunodeficiency virus 1; gag
   1075..1308    +  misc_feature   RRE: The Rev response element (RRE) of HIV-1 allows for Rev-dependent mRNA export from the nucleus to the cytoplasm.
   1685..1785    +  CDS            Rev (fragment): human immunodeficiency virus 1 (HIV-1) Rev protein; rev; enhances nuclear export of unspliced and incompletely spliced viral mRNAs
   1804..1921    +  misc_feature   cPPT/CTS: central polypurine tract and central termination sequence of HIV-1
   2046..2077    +  promoter       minP: minimal TATA-box promoter with low basal activity
   2110..3759    +  CDS            luciferase: firefly luciferase synthetic luc2 version of the luciferase gene
   3763..3882    +  CDS            hPEST: PEST degradation sequence from mouse ornithine decarboxylase human codon-optimized
   3974..4562    +  misc_feature   WPRE: woodchuck hepatitis virus posttranscriptional regulatory element
   4577..4893    +  promoter       SV40 promoter: SV40 enhancer and early promoter
   4944..5663    +  CDS            EmGFP: Emerald GFP mammalian codon-optimized
   5662..5733    +  CDS            nef (fragment): NEF_HV1Z2 - Experimental evidence at protein level: Swiss-Prot protein existence level 1. Extracellular Nef protein targets CD4(+) T-lymphocytes for apoptosis by interacting with CXCR4 surface receptors. From Human immunodeficiency virus type 1 group M subtype D (isolate Z2/CDC-Z34) (HIV-1).
   5735..5968    +  LTR            3' LTR (ΔU3): self-inactivating 3' long terminal repeat (LTR) from HIV-1
   6040..6161    +  polyA_signal   SV40 poly(A) signal: SV40 polyadenylation signal
   6201..6336    +  rep_origin     SV40 ori: SV40 origin of replication
   6357..6375    -  promoter       T7 promoter: promoter for bacteriophage T7 RNA polymerase
   6383..6538    +  CDS            lacZα (fragment): LacZα fragment of β-galactosidase; lacZ fragment
   6543..6971    +  rep_origin     f1 ori (sequence partly withheld): f1 bacteriophage origin of replication; arrow indicates direction of (+) strand synthesis
   7024..7128    +  promoter       AmpR promoter: bla
   7129..7989    +  CDS            AmpR: β-lactamase; bla; confers resistance to ampicillin, carbenicillin, and related antibiotics
   8160..8748    +  rep_origin     ori: high-copy-number ColE1/pMB1/pBR322/pUC origin of replication
   8931..9023    +  CDS            lacI (fragment): lac repressor; lacI; The lac repressor binds to the lac operator to inhibit transcription in E. coli. This inhibition can be relieved by adding lactose or isopropyl-β-D-thiogalactopyranoside (IPTG).
   9036..9057    +  protein_bind   CAP binding site: CAP binding activates transcription in the presence of cAMP. E. coli catabolite activator protein
   9072..9102    +  promoter       lac promoter: promoter for the E. coli lac operon
   9110..9126    +  protein_bind   lac operator: The lac repressor binds to the lac operator to inhibit transcription in E. coli. This inhibition can be relieved by adding lactose or isopropyl-β-D-thiogalactopyranoside (IPTG). lac repressor encoded by lacI
   9171..9189    +  promoter       T3 promoter: promoter for bacteriophage T3 RNA polymerase
>Addgene plasmid #90363 | pLminP_Luc2P_RE21 | addgene full sequence | sequence record 362472 | Addgene NGS Result
AATGTAGTCTTATGCAATACTCTTGTAGTCTTGCAACATGGTAACGATGAGTTAGCAACATGCCTTACAA
GGAGAGAAAAAGCACCGTGCATGCCGATTGGTGGAAGTAAGGTGGTACGATCGTGCCTTATTAGGAAGGC
AACAGACGGGTCTGACATGGATTGGACGAACCACTGAATTGCCGCATTGCAGAGATATTGTATTTAAGTG
CCTAGCTCGATACATAAACGGGTCTCTCTGGTTAGACCAGATCTGAGCCTGGGAGCTCTCTGGCTAACTA
GGGAACCCACTGCTTAAGCCTCAATAAAGCTTGCCTTGAGTGCTTCAAGTAGTGTGTGCCCGTCTGTTGT
GTGACTCTGGTAACTAGAGATCCCTCAGACCCTTTTAGTCAGTGTGGAAAATCTCTAGCAGTGGCGCCCG
AACAGGGACTTGAAAGCGAAAGGGAAACCAGAGGAGCTCTCTCGACGCAGGACTCGGCTTGCTGAAGCGC
GCACGGCAAGAGGCGAGGGGCGGCGACTGGTGAGTACGCCAAAAATTTTGACTAGCGGAGGCTAGAAGGA
GAGAGATGGGTGCGAGAGCGTCAGTATTAAGCGGGGGAGAATTAGATCGCGATGGGAAAAAATTCGGTTA
AGGCCAGGGGGAAAGAAAAAATATAAATTAAAACATATAGTATGGGCAAGCAGGGAGCTAGAACGATTCG
CAGTTAATCCTGGCCTGTTAGAAACATCAGAAGGCTGTAGACAAATACTGGGACAGCTACAACCATCCCT
TCAGACAGGATCAGAAGAACTTAGATCATTATATAATACAGTAGCAACCCTCTATTGTGTGCATCAAAGG
ATAGAGATAAAAGACACCAAGGAAGCTTTAGACAAGATAGAGGAAGAGCAAAACAAAAGTAAGACCACCG
CACAGCAAGCGGCCGCTGATCTTCAGACCTGGAGGAGGAGATATGAGGGACAATTGGAGAAGTGAATTAT
ATAAATATAAAGTAGTAAAAATTGAACCATTAGGAGTAGCACCCACCAAGGCAAAGAGAAGAGTGGTGCA
GAGAGAAAAAAGAGCAGTGGGAATAGGAGCTTTGTTCCTTGGGTTCTTGGGAGCAGCAGGAAGCACTATG
GGCGCAGCGTCAATGACGCTGACGGTACAGGCCAGACAATTATTGTCTGGTATAGTGCAGCAGCAGAACA
ATTTGCTGAGGGCTATTGAGGCGCAACAGCATCTGTTGCAACTCACAGTCTGGGGCATCAAGCAGCTCCA
GGCAAGAATCCTGGCTGTGGAAAGATACCTAAAGGATCAACAGCTCCTGGGGATTTGGGGTTGCTCTGGA
AAACTCATTTGCACCACTGCTGTGCCTTGGAATGCTAGTTGGAGTAATAAATCTCTGGAACAGATTTGGA
ATCACACGACCTGGATGGAGTGGGACAGAGAAATTAACAATTACACAAGCTTAATACACTCCTTAATTGA
AGAATCGCAAAACCAGCAAGAAAAGAATGAACAAGAATTATTGGAATTAGATAAATGGGCAAGTTTGTGG
AATTGGTTTAACATAACAAATTGGCTGTGGTATATAAAATTATTCATAATGATAGTAGGAGGCTTGGTAG
GTTTAAGAATAGTTTTTGCTGTACTTTCTATAGTGAATAGAGTTAGGCAGGGATATTCACCATTATCGTT
TCAGACCCACCTCCCAACCCCGAGGGGACCCGACAGGCCCGAAGGAATAGAAGAAGAAGGTGGAGAGAGA
GACAGAGACAGATCCATTCGATTAGTGAACGGATCTCGACGGTATCGGTTAACTTTTAAAAGAAAAGGGG
GGATTGGGGGGTACAGTGCAGGGGAAAGAATAGTAGACATAATAGCAACAGACATACAAACTAAAGAATT
ACAAAAACAAATTACAAAAATTCAAAATTTTATCGATCGCACCAGCGTGTGGATCTACAGAACATGTCTA
AGCATGCTGTGCCTTGCCTGGACTTGCCTGGCCTTGCCTTGGGGATCCGAGAACAGATCTGGCCTCGGCG
GCCAAGCTTAGACACTAGAGGGTATATAATGGAAGCTCGACTTCCAGCTTGGCAATCCGGTACTGTTGGT
AAAGCCACCATGGAAGATGCCAAAAACATTAAGAAGGGCCCAGCGCCATTCTACCCACTCGAAGACGGGA
CCGCCGGCGAGCAGCTGCACAAAGCCATGAAGCGCTACGCCCTGGTGCCCGGCACCATCGCCTTTACCGA
CGCACATATCGAGGTGGACATTACCTACGCCGAGTACTTCGAGATGAGCGTTCGGCTGGCAGAAGCTATG
AAGCGCTATGGGCTGAATACAAACCATCGGATCGTGGTGTGCAGCGAGAATAGCTTGCAGTTCTTCATGC
CCGTGTTGGGTGCCCTGTTCATCGGTGTGGCTGTGGCCCCAGCTAACGACATCTACAACGAGCGCGAGCT
GCTGAACAGCATGGGCATCAGCCAGCCCACCGTCGTATTCGTGAGCAAGAAAGGGCTGCAAAAGATCCTC
AACGTGCAAAAGAAGCTACCGATCATACAAAAGATCATCATCATGGATAGCAAGACCGACTACCAGGGCT
TCCAAAGCATGTACACCTTCGTGACTTCCCATTTGCCACCCGGCTTCAACGAGTACGACTTCGTGCCCGA
GAGCTTCGACCGGGACAAAACCATCGCCCTGATCATGAACAGTAGTGGCAGTACCGGATTGCCCAAGGGC
GTAGCCCTACCGCACCGCACCGCTTGTGTCCGATTCAGTCATGCCCGCGACCCCATCTTCGGCAACCAGA
TCATCCCCGACACCGCTATCCTCAGCGTGGTGCCATTTCACCACGGCTTCGGCATGTTCACCACGCTGGG
CTACTTGATCTGCGGCTTTCGGGTCGTGCTCATGTACCGCTTCGAGGAGGAGCTATTCTTGCGCAGCTTG
CAAGACTATAAGATTCAATCTGCCCTGCTGGTGCCCACACTATTTAGCTTCTTCGCTAAGAGCACTCTCA
TCGACAAGTACGACCTAAGCAACTTGCACGAGATCGCCAGCGGCGGGGCGCCGCTCAGCAAGGAGGTAGG
TGAGGCCGTGGCCAAACGCTTCCACCTACCAGGCATCCGCCAGGGCTACGGCCTGACAGAAACAACCAGC
GCCATTCTGATCACCCCCGAAGGGGACGACAAGCCTGGCGCAGTAGGCAAGGTGGTGCCCTTCTTCGAGG
CTAAGGTGGTGGACTTGGACACCGGTAAGACACTGGGTGTGAACCAGCGCGGCGAGCTGTGCGTCCGTGG
CCCCATGATCATGAGCGGCTACGTTAACAACCCCGAGGCTACAAACGCTCTCATCGACAAGGACGGCTGG
CTGCACAGCGGCGACATCGCCTACTGGGACGAGGACGAGCACTTCTTCATCGTGGACCGGCTGAAGAGCC
TGATCAAATACAAGGGCTACCAGGTAGCCCCAGCCGAACTGGAGAGCATCCTGCTGCAACACCCCAACAT
CTTCGACGCCGGGGTCGCCGGCCTGCCCGACGACGATGCCGGCGAGCTGCCCGCCGCAGTCGTCGTGCTG
GAACACGGTAAAACCATGACCGAGAAGGAGATCGTGGACTATGTGGCCAGCCAGGTTACAACCGCCAAGA
AGCTGCGCGGTGGTGTTGTGTTCGTGGACGAGGTGCCTAAAGGACTGACCGGCAAGTTGGACGCCCGCAA
GATCCGCGAGATTCTCATTAAGGCCAAGAAGGGCGGCAAGATCGCCGTGAATTCTCACGGCTTCCCTCCC
GAGGTGGAGGAGCAGGCCGCCGGCACCCTGCCCATGAGCTGCGCCCAGGAGAGCGGCATGGATAGACACC
CTGCTGCTTGCGCCAGCGCCAGGATCAACGTCTAAGGCCGCGACTCTAGAACGCGTCACTGCGGCTTATA
TGCAGAAAGCGAAGACTACAGACATCAGCGCGTACCGGTTAGTAATGATCGACAATCAACCTCTGGATTA
CAAAATTTGTGAAAGATTGACTGGTATTCTTAACTATGTTGCTCCTTTTACGCTATGTGGATACGCTGCT
TTAATGCCTTTGTATCATGCTATTGCTTCCCGTATGGCTTTCATTTTCTCCTCCTTGTATAAATCCTGGT
TGCTGTCTCTTTATGAGGAGTTGTGGCCCGTTGTCAGGCAACGTGGCGTGGTGTGCACTGTGTTTGCTGA
CGCAACCCCCACTGGTTGGGGCATTGCCACCACCTGTCAGCTCCTTTCCGGGACTTTCGCTTTCCCCCTC
CCTATTGCCACGGCGGAACTCATCGCCGCCTGCCTTGCCCGCTGCTGGACAGGGGCTCGGCTGTTGGGCA
CTGACAATTCCGTGGTGTTGTCGGGGAAGCTGACGTCCTTTCCATGGCTGCTCGCCTGTGTTGCCACCTG
GATTCTGCGCGGGACGTCCTTCTGCTACGTCCCTTCGGCCCTCAATCCAGCGGACCTTCCTTCCCGCGGC
CTGCTGCCGGCTCTGCGGCCTCTTCCGCGTCTTCGCCTTCGCCCTCAGACGAGTCGGATCTCCCTTTGGG
CCGCCTCCCCGCCTGGCGATGGTACCGGTGTGGAAAGTCCCCAGGCTCCCCAGCAGGCAGAAGTATGCAA
AGCATGCATCTCAATTAGTCAGCAACCAGGTGTGGAAAGTCCCCAGGCTCCCCAGCAGGCAGAAGTATGC
AAAGCATGCATCTCAATTAGTCAGCAACCATAGTCCCGCCCCTAACTCCGCCCATCCCGCCCCTAACTCC
GCCCAGTTCCGCCCATTCTCCGCCCCATGGCTGACTAATTTTTTTTATTTATGCAGAGGCCGAGGCCGCC
TCTGCCTCTGAGCTATTCCAGAAGTAGTGAGGAGGCTTTTTTGGAGGCCTAGGCTTTTGCAAAAAGCTCC
CGGGAGCTTGTATATCCATTTTCGGATCTGATCAGCACCTAGCATGGTGAGCAAGGGCGAGGAGCTGTTC
ACCGGGGTGGTGCCCATCCTGGTCGAGCTGGACGGCGACGTAAACGGCCACAAGTTCAGCGTGTCCGGCG
AGGGCGAGGGCGATGCCACCTACGGCAAGCTGACCCTGAAGTTCATCTGCACCACCGGCAAGCTGCCCGT
GCCCTGGCCCACCCTCGTGACCACCTTCACCTACGGCGTGCAGTGCTTCGCCCGCTACCCCGACCACATG
AAGCAGCACGACTTCTTCAAGTCCGCCATGCCCGAAGGCTACGTCCAGGAGCGCACCATCTTCTTCAAGG
ACGACGGCAACTACAAGACCCGCGCCGAGGTGAAGTTCGAGGGCGACACCCTGGTGAACCGCATCGAGCT
GAAGGGCATCGACTTCAAGGAGGACGGCAACATCCTGGGGCACAAGCTGGAGTACAACTACAACAGCCAC
AAGGTCTATATCACCGCCGACAAGCAGAAGAACGGCATCAAGGTGAACTTCAAGACCCGCCACAACATCG
AGGACGGCAGCGTGCAGCTCGCCGACCACTACCAGCAGAACACCCCCATCGGCGACGGCCCCGTGCTGCT
GCCCGACAACCACTACCTGAGCACCCAGTCCGCCCTGAGCAAAGACCCCAACGAGAAGCGCGATCACATG
GTCCTGCTGGAGTTCGTGACCGCCGCCGGGATCACTCTCGGCATGGACGAGCTGTACAAGTAAGGTACCT
TTAAGACCAATGACTTACAAGGCAGCTGTAGATCTTAGCCACTTTTTAAAAGAAAAGGGGGGACTGGAAG
GGCTAATTCACTCCCAACGAAGACAAGATCTGCTTTTTGCTTGTACTGGGTCTCTCTGGTTAGACCAGAT
CTGAGCCTGGGAGCTCTCTGGCTAACTAGGGAACCCACTGCTTAAGCCTCAATAAAGCTTGCCTTGAGTG
CTTCAAGTAGTGTGTGCCCGTCTGTTGTGTGACTCTGGTAACTAGAGATCCCTCAGACCCTTTTAGTCAG
TGTGGAAAATCTCTAGCAGTAGTAGTTCATGTCATCTTATTATTCAGTATTTATAACTTGCAAAGAAATG
AATATCAGAGAGTGAGAGGAACTTGTTTATTGCAGCTTATAATGGTTACAAATAAAGCAATAGCATCACA
AATTTCACAAATAAAGCATTTTTTTCACTGCATTCTAGTTGTGGTTTGTCCAAACTCATCAATGTATCTT
ATCATGTCTGGCTCTAGCTATCCCGCCCCTAACTCCGCCCATCCCGCCCCTAACTCCGCCCAGTTCCGCC
CATTCTCCGCCCCATGGCTGACTAATTTTTTTTATTTATGCAGAGGCCGAGGCCGCCTCGGCCTCTGAGC
TATTCCAGAAGTAGTGAGGAGGCTTTTTTGGAGGCCTAGGGACGTACCCAATTCGCCCTATAGTGAGTCG
TATTACGCGCGCTCACTGGCCGTCGTTTTACAACGTCGTGACTGGGAAAACCCTGGCGTTACCCAACTTA
ATCGCCTTGCAGCACATCCCCCTTTCGCCAGCTGGCGTAATAGCGAAGAGGCCCGCACCGATCGCCCTTC
CCAACAGTTGCGCAGCCTGAATGGCGAATGGG
[124 nt withheld, positions 6543-6666]
C
[91 nt withheld, positions 6668-6758]
A
[49 nt withheld, positions 6760-6808]
CCTTTGACGTTGGAGTCCACGTTCTTT
[37 nt withheld, positions 6836-6872]
ACCCTATCTCGGTCTATTCTTTTGATTTATAAGGGATTTTGCCGATTTCGGCCTATTGGTTAAAAAATGA
GCTGATTTAACAAAAATTTAACGCGAATTTTAACAAAATATTAACGCTTACAATTTAGGTGGCACTTTTC
GGGGAAATGTGCGCGGAACCCCTATTTGTTTATTTTTCTAAATACATTCAAATATGTATCCGCTCATGAG
ACAATAACCCTGATAAATGCTTCAATAATATTGAAAAAGGAAGAGTATGAGTATTCAACATTTCCGTGTC
GCCCTTATTCCCTTTTTTGCGGCATTTTGCCTTCCTGTTTTTGCTCACCCAGAAACGCTGGTGAAAGTAA
AAGATGCTGAAGATCAGTTGGGTGCACGAGTGGGTTACATCGAACTGGATCTCAACAGCGGTAAGATCCT
TGAGAGTTTTCGCCCCGAAGAACGTTTTCCAATGATGAGCACTTTTAAAGTTCTGCTATGTGGCGCGGTA
TTATCCCGTATTGACGCCGGGCAAGAGCAACTCGGTCGCCGCATACACTATTCTCAGAATGACTTGGTTG
AGTACTCACCAGTCACAGAAAAGCATCTTACGGATGGCATGACAGTAAGAGAATTATGCAGTGCTGCCAT
AACCATGAGTGATAACACTGCGGCCAACTTACTTCTGACAACGATCGGAGGACCGAAGGAGCTAACCGCT
TTTTTGCACAACATGGGGGATCATGTAACTCGCCTTGATCGTTGGGAACCGGAGCTGAATGAAGCCATAC
CAAACGACGAGCGTGACACCACGATGCCTGTAGCAATGGCAACAACGTTGCGCAAACTATTAACTGGCGA
ACTACTTACTCTAGCTTCCCGGCAACAATTAATAGACTGGATGGAGGCGGATAAAGTTGCAGGACCACTT
CTGCGCTCGGCCCTTCCGGCTGGCTGGTTTATTGCTGATAAATCTGGAGCCGGTGAGCGTGGGTCTCGCG
GTATCATTGCAGCACTGGGGCCAGATGGTAAGCCCTCCCGTATCGTAGTTATCTACACGACGGGGAGTCA
GGCAACTATGGATGAACGAAATAGACAGATCGCTGAGATAGGTGCCTCACTGATTAAGCATTGGTAACTG
TCAGACCAAGTTTACTCATATATACTTTAGATTGATTTAAAACTTCATTTTTAATTTAAAAGGATCTAGG
TGAAGATCCTTTTTGATAATCTCATGACCAAAATCCCTTAACGTGAGTTTTCGTTCCACTGAGCGTCAGA
CCCCGTAGAAAAGATCAAAGGATCTTCTTGAGATCCTTTTTTTCTGCGCGTAATCTGCTGCTTGCAAACA
AAAAAACCACCGCTACCAGCGGTGGTTTGTTTGCCGGATCAAGAGCTACCAACTCTTTTTCCGAAGGTAA
CTGGCTTCAGCAGAGCGCAGATACCAAATACTGTTCTTCTAGTGTAGCCGTAGTTAGGCCACCACTTCAA
GAACTCTGTAGCACCGCCTACATACCTCGCTCTGCTAATCCTGTTACCAGTGGCTGCTGCCAGTGGCGAT
AAGTCGTGTCTTACCGGGTTGGACTCAAGACGATAGTTACCGGATAAGGCGCAGCGGTCGGGCTGAACGG
GGGGTTCGTGCACACAGCCCAGCTTGGAGCGAACGACCTACACCGAACTGAGATACCTACAGCGTGAGCT
ATGAGAAAGCGCCACGCTTCCCGAAGGGAGAAAGGCGGACAGGTATCCGGTAAGCGGCAGGGTCGGAACA
GGAGAGCGCACGAGGGAGCTTCCAGGGGGAAACGCCTGGTATCTTTATAGTCCTGTCGGGTTTCGCCACC
TCTGACTTGAGCGTCGATTTTTGTGATGCTCGTCAGGGGGGCGGAGCCTATGGAAAAACGCCAGCAACGC
GGCCTTTTTACGGTTCCTGGCCTTTTGCTGGCCTTTTGCTCACATGTTCTTTCCTGCGTTATCCCCTGAT
TCTGTGGATAACCGTATTACCGCCTTTGAGTGAGCTGATACCGCTCGCCGCAGCCGAACGACCGAGCGCA
GCGAGTCAGTGAGCGAGGAAGCGGAAGAGCGCCCAATACGCAAACCGCCTCTCCCCGCGCGTTGGCCGAT
TCATTAATGCAGCTGGCACGACAGGTTTCCCGACTGGAAAGCGGGCAGTGAGCGCAACGCAATTAATGTG
AGTTAGCTCACTCATTAGGCACCCCAGGCTTTACACTTTATGCTTCCGGCTCGTATGTTGTGTGGAATTG
TGAGCGGATAACAATTTCACACAGGAAACAGCTATGACCATGATTACGCCAAGCGCGCAATTAACCCTCA
CTAAAGGGAACAAAAGCTGGAGCTGCAAGCTT
